>Addgene plasmid #84087 | pFGC5941-PacI-ath-STTM161.2 | addgene full sequence | sequence record 166820 | Addgene NGS Result
GAAGACGTTCCAACCACGTCTTCAAAGCAAGTGGATTGATGTGACATCTCCACTGACGTAAGGGATGACG
CACAATCCCACCCCTACTCCAAAAATGTCAAAGATACTGTCTCAGAAGACCAAAGGGCTATTGAGACTTT
TCAACAAAGGGTAATTTCGGGGAACCTCCTCGGATTCCATTGCCCAGCTATCTGTCACCTCATCGAAAGG
ACAGTAGAAAAGGAAGGTGGCTCCTACAAATGCCATCATTGCGATAAAGGAAAGGCTATCATTCAAGATG
CCTCTGCCGACAGTGGTCCCAAAGATGGACCCCCACCCACGAGGAGCATCGTGGAAAAAGAAGACGTTCC
AACCACGTCTTCAAAGCAAGTGGATTGATGTGACATCTCCACTGACATAAGGGATGACGCACAACCCCAC
TATCCTTCGCAAGACCCTTCCTCTATATAAGGAAGTTCATTTCATTTGGAGAGGACAGCCCAAGCTTTAG
TCACTTTCCGAAATGCATTGAGTTGTTGTTGTTATGGTCTAATTTAAATGGCAAATATGGTCTAAAGAAG
AAGAATTAGTCACTTTCCGAAATGCATTGAGAATTCGGTACGCTGAAATCACCGGTCTCTCTCTACAAAT
CTATCTCTCTCTATTTTCTCCATAAATAATGTGTGAGTAGTTTCCCGATAAGGGAAATTAGGGTTCTTAT
AGGGTTTCGCTCATGTGTTGAGCATATAAGAAACCCTTAGTATGTATTTGTATTTGTAAAATACTTCTAT
CAATAAAATTTCTAATTCCTAAAACCAAAATCCAGTACTAAAATCCAGATCTCCTAAAGTCCCTATAGAT
CTTTGTCGTGAATATAAACCAGACACGAGACGACTAGACCTGGAGCCCAGACGCCGTTCGAAGCTAGAAG
TACCGCTTAGGCAGGAGGCCGTTAGGGAAAAGATGCTAAGGCAGGGTTGGTTACGTTGACTCCCCCGTAG
GTTTGGTTTAAATATGATGAAGTGGACGGAAGGAAGGAGGAAGACAAGGAAGGATAAGGTTGCAGGCCCT
GTGCAAGGTAAGAAGATGGAAACTTGATAGAGGTACGCTACTATACTTATACTATACGCTAAGGGAATGA
TTGTATTTATACCCTATACCCCCTAATAACCCCTTATCAATTTAAGAAATAATCCGCATAAGCCCCCGCT
TAAAAATTGGTATCAGAGCCATGAATAGGTCTATGACCAAAACTCAAGAGGATAAAACCTCACCAAAATA
CGAAAGAGTCCTTAACTCTAAAGATAAAAGATCTTTCAAGATCAAAACTAGTTCCCTCACACCGGTGACG
GGGATCGCATGCGGCCTCTAGACCATCACATTGGAGCTTCAGCTGCTCGAGTTCTATAGTGTCACCTAAA
TCGTATGTGTATGATACATAAGGTTATGTATTAATTGTAGCCGCGTTCTTACGTCGACGTACCAATTACG
CCCCGCCCTGTCACTCATCGCAGTACTGTTGTAATTCATTAAGCATTCTGCCGACATGGAAGCCATCACA
AACGGCATGATGAACCTGAATCGCCAGCGGCATCAGCACCTTGTCGCCTTGCGTATAATATTTGCCCATG
GTGAAAACGGGGGCGAAGAAGTTGTCCATATTGGCCACGTTTAAATCAAAACTGGTGAAACTCACCCAGG
GATTGGCTGAGACGAAAAACATATTCTCAATAAACCCTTTAGGGAAATAGGCCAGGTTTTCACCGTAACA
CGCCACATCTTGCGAATATATGTGTAGAAACTGCCGGAAATCGTCGTGGTATTCACTCCAGAGCGATGAA
AACGTTTCAGTTTGCTCATGGAAAACGGTGTAACAAGGGTGAACACTATCCCATATTACCAGCTCACCGT
CTTTCATTGCCATACGGAACTCCGGATGAGCATTCATCAGGCGGGCAAGAATGTGAATAAAGGCCGGATA
AAACTTGTGCTTATTTTTCTTTACGGTCTTTAAAAAGGCCGTAATATCCAGCTGAACGGTCTGGTTATAG
GTACATTGAGCAACTGACTGAAATGCCTCAAAATGTTCTTTACGATGCCATTGGGATATATCAACGGTGG
TATATCCAGTGATTTCTTTCTCCATTTTAGCTTCCTTAGCTCCTGAAAATCTCGATAACTCATTAAAGCT
TATCGATGATAAGCTGTCAAACATGAGAATTTAGCCCGCCTAATGAGCGGGCTTTTTGTTGTGATCCGCG
TTGCTGGCGTTTTTCCATAGGCTCCGCCCCCCTGACGAGCATCACAAAAATCGACGCTCAAGTCAGAGGT
GGCGAAACCCGACAGGACTATAAAGATACCAGGCGTTTCCCCCCTGGAAGCTCCCTCGTGCGCTCTCCTG
TTCCGACCCTGCCGCTTACCGGATACCTGTCCGCCTTTCTTAATTAACTCTCTAGACTCACCTAGGATCC
ATGAATTCTGAGATTTTTCAAATCAGTGCGCAAGACGTGACGTAAGTATCCGAGTCAGTTTTTATTTTTC
TACTAATTTGGTCGTTTATTTCGGCGTGTAGGACATGGCAACCGGGCCTGAATTTCGCGGGTATTCTGTT
TCTATTCCAACTTTTTCTTGATCCGCAGCCATTAACGACTTTTGAATAGATACGCTGACACGCCAAGCCT
CGCTAGTCAAAAGTGTACCAAACAACGCTTTACAGCAAGAACGGAATGCGCGTGACGCTCGCGGTGACGC
CATTTCGCCTTTTCAGAAATGGATAAATAGCCTTGCTTCCTATTATATCTTCCCAAATTACCAATACATT
ACACTAGCATCTGAATTTCATAACCAATCTCGATACACCAAATCGAATCGATGAGCCCAGAACGACGCCC
GGCCGACATCCGCCGTGCCACCGAGGCGGACATGCCGGCGGTCTGCACCATCGTCAACCACTACATCGAG
ACAAGCACGGTCAACTTCCGTACCGAGCCGCAGGAACCGCAGGAGTGGACGGACGACCTCGTCCGTCTGC
GGGAGCGCTATCCCTGGCTCGTCGCCGAGGTGGACGGCGAGGTCGCCGGCATCGCCTACGCGGGCCCCTG
GAAGGCACGCAACGCCTACGACTGGACGGCCGAGTCGACCGTGTACGTCTCCCCCCGCCACCAGCGGACG
GGACTGGGCTCCACGCTCTACACCCACCTGCTGAAGTCCCTGGAGGCACAGGGCTTCAAGAGCGTGGTCG
CTGTCATCGGGCTGCCCAACGACCCGAGCGTGCGCATGCACGAGGCGCTCGGATATGCCCCCCGCGGCAT
GCTGCGGGCGGCCGGCTTCAAGCACGGGAACTGGCATGACGTGGGTTTCTGGCAGCTGGACTTCAGCCTG
CCGGTACCGCCCCGTCCGGTCCTGCCCGTCACCGAGATTTGACTGCAGAATCTTGGACTCCCATGTTGGC
AAAGGCAACCAAACAAACAATGAATGATCCGCTCCTGCATATGGGGCGGTTTGAGTATTTCAACTGCCAT
TTGGGCTGAATTGAAGACATGCTCCTGTCAGAAATTCCGTGATCTTACTCAATATTCAGTAATCTCGGCC
AATATCCTAAATGTGCGTGGCTTTATCTGTCTTTGTATTGTTTCATCAATTCATGTAACGTTTGCTTTTC
TTATGAATTTTCAAATAAATTATCAGATCCGAGCTCGAATTAATTCGGCGTTAATTCAGTACATTAAAAA
CGTCCGCAATGTGTTATTAAGTTGTCTAAGCGTCAATTTGTTTACACCACAATATATCCTGCCACCAGCC
AGCCAACAGCTCCCCGACCGGCAGCTCGGCACAAAATCACCACTCGATACAGGCAGCCCATCAGTCCGGG
ACGGCGTCAGCGGGAGAGCCGTTGTAAGGCGGCAGACTTTGCTCATGTTACCGATGCTATTCGGAAGAAC
GGCAACTAAGCTGCCGGGTTTGAAACACGGATGATCTCGCGGAGGGTAGCATGTTGATTGTAACGATGAC
AGAGCGTTGCTGCCTGTGATCACCGCGGTTTCAAAATCGGCTCCGTCGATACTATGTTATACGCCAACTT
TGAAAACAACTTTGAAAAAGCTGTTTTCTGGTATTTAAGGTTTTAGAATGCAAGGAACAGTGAATTGGAG
TTCGTCTTGTTATAATTAGCTTCTTGGGGTATCTTTAAATACTGTAGAAAAGAGGAAGGAAATAATAAAT
GGCTAAAATGAGAATATCACCGGAATTGAAAAAACTGATCGAAAAATACCGCTGCGTAAAAGATACGGAA
GGAATGTCTCCTGCTAAGGTATATAAGCTGGTGGGAGAAAATGAAAACCTATATTTAAAAATGACGGACA
GCCGGTATAAAGGGACCACCTATGATGTGGAACGGGAAAAGGACATGATGCTATGGCTGGAAGGAAAGCT
GCCTGTTCCAAAGGTCCTGCACTTTGAACGGCATGATGGCTGGAGCAATCTGCTCATGAGTGAGGCCGAT
GGCGTCCTTTGCTCGGAAGAGTATGAAGATGAACAAAGCCCTGAAAAGATTATCGAGCTGTATGCGGAGT
GCATCAGGCTCTTTCACTCCATCGACATATCGGATTGTCCCTATACGAATAGCTTAGACAGCCGCTTAGC
CGAATTGGATTACTTACTGAATAACGATCTGGCCGATGTGGATTGCGAAAACTGGGAAGAAGACACTCCA
TTTAAAGATCCGCGCGAGCTGTATGATTTTTTAAAGACGGAAAAGCCCGAAGAGGAACTTGTCTTTTCCC
ACGGCGACCTGGGAGACAGCAACATCTTTGTGAAAGATGGCAAAGTAAGTGGCTTTATTGATCTTGGGAG
AAGCGGCAGGGCGGACAAGTGGTATGACATTGCCTTCTGCGTCCGGTCGATCAGGGAGGATATCGGGGAA
GAACAGTATGTCGAGCTATTTTTTGACTTACTGGGGATCAAGCCTGATTGGGAGAAAATAAAATATTATA
TTTTACTGGATGAATTGTTTTAGTACCTAGAATGCATGACCAAAATCCCTTAACGTGAGTTTTCGTTCCA
CTGAGCGTCAGACCCCGTAGAAAAGATCAAAGGATCTTCTTGAGATCCTTTTTTTCTGCGCGTAATCTGC
TGCTTGCAAACAAAAAAACCACCGCTACCAGCGGTGGTTTGTTTGCCGGATCAAGAGCTACCAACTCTTT
TTCCGAAGGTAACTGGCTTCAGCAGAGCGCAGATACCAAATACTGTCCTTCTAGTGTAGCCGTAGTTAGG
CCACCACTTCAAGAACTCTGTAGCACCGCCTACATACCTCGCTCTGCTAATCCTGTTACCAGTGGCTGCT
GCCAGTGGCGATAAGTCGTGTCTTACCGGGTTGGACTCAAGACGATAGTTACCGGATAAGGCGCAGCGGT
CGGGCTGAACGGGGGGTTCGTGCACACAGCCCAGCTTGGAGCGAACGACCTACACCGAACTGAGATACCT
ACAGCGTGAGCTATGAGAAAGCGCCACGCTTCCCGAAGGGAGAAAGGCGGACAGGTATCCGGTAAGCGGC
AGGGTCGGAACAGGAGAGCGCACGAGGGAGCTTCCAGGGGGAAACGCCTGGTATCTTTATAGTCCTGTCG
GGTTTCGCCACCTCTGACTTGAGCGTCGATTTTTGTGATGCTCGTCAGGGGGGCGGAGCCTATGGAAAAA
CGCCAGCAACGCGGCCTTTTTACGGTTCCTGGCCTTTTGCTGGCCTTTTGCTCACATGTTCTTTCCTGCG
TTATCCCCTGATTCTGTGGATAACCGTATTACCGCCTTTGAGTGAGCTGATACCGCTCGCCGCAGCCGAA
CGACCGAGCGCAGCGAGTCAGTGAGCGAGGAAGCGGAAGAGCGCCTGATGCGGTATTTTCTCCTTACGCA
TCTGTGCGGTATTTCACACCGCATATGGTGCACTCTCAGTACAATCTGCTCTGATGCCGCATAGTTAAGC
CAGTATACACTCCGCTATCGCTACGTGACTGGGTCATGGCTGCGCCCCGACACCCGCCAACACCCGCTGA
CGCGCCCTGACGGGCTTGTCTGCTCCCGGCATCCGCTTACAGACAAGCTGTGACCGTCTCCGGGAGCTGC
ATGTGTCAGAGGTTTTCACCGTCATCACCGAAACGCGCGAGGCAGGGTGCCTTGATGTGGGCGCCGGCGG
TCGAGTGGCGACGGCGCGGCTTGTCCGCGCCCTGGTAGATTGCCTGGCCGTAGGCCAGCCATTTTTGAGC
GGCCAGCGGCCGCGATAGGCCGACGCGAAGCGGCGGGGCGTAGGGAGCGCAGCGACCGAAGGGTAGGCGC
TTTTTGCAGCTCTTCGGCTGTGCGCTGGCCAGACAGTTATGCACAGGCCAGGCGGGTTTTAAGAGTTTTA
ATAAGTTTTAAAGAGTTTTAGGCGGAAAAATCGCCTTTTTTCTCTTTTATATCAGTCACTTACATGTGTG
ACCGGTTCCCAATGTACGGCTTTGGGTTCCCAATGTACGGGTTCCGGTTCCCAATGTACGGCTTTGGGTT
CCCAATGTACGTGCTATCCACAGGAAAGAGACCTTTTCGACCTTTTTCCCCTGCTAGGGCAATTTGCCCT
AGCATCTGCTCCGTACATTAGGAACCGGCGGATGCTTCGCCCTCGATCAGGTTGCGGTAGCGCATGACTA
GGATCGGGCCAGCCTGCCCCGCCTCCTCCTTCAAATCGTACTCCGGCAGGTCATTTGACCCGATCAGCTT
GCGCACGGTGAAACAGAACTTCTTGAACTCTCCGGCGCTGCCACTGCGTTCGTAGATCGTCTTGAACAAC
CATCTGGCTTCTGCCTTGCCTGCGGCGCGGCGTGCCAGGCGGTAGAGAAAACGGCCGATGCCGGGATCGA
TCAAAAAGTAATCGGGGTGAACCGTCAGCACGTCCGGGTTCTTGCCTTCTGTGATCTCGCGGTACATCCA
ATCAGCTAGCTCGATCTCGATGTACTCCGGCCGCCCGGTTTCGCTCTTTACGATCTTGTAGCGGCTAATC
AAGGCTTCACCCTCGGATACCGTCACCAGGCGGCCGTTCTTGGCCTTCTTCGTACGCTGCATGGCAACGT
GCGTGGTGTTTAACCGAATGCAGGTTTCTACCAGGTCGTCTTTCTGCTTTCCGCCATCGGCTCGCCGGCA
GAACTTGAGTACGTCCGCAACGTGTGGACGGAACACGCGGCCGGGCTTGTCTCCCTTCCCTTCCCGGTAT
CGGTTCATGGATTCGGTTAGATGGGAAACCGCCATCAGTACCAGGTCGTAATCCCACACACTGGCCATGC
CGGCCGGCCCTGCGGAAACCTCTACGTGCCCGTCTGGAAGCTCGTAGCGGATCACCTCGCCAGCTCGTCG
GTCACGCTTCGACAGACGGAAAACGGCCACGTCCATGATGCTGCGACTATCGCGGGTGCCCACGTCATAG
AGCATCGGAACGAAAAAATCTGGTTGCTCGTCGCCCTTGGGCGGCTTCCTAATCGACGGCGCACCGGCTG
CCGGCGGTTGCCGGGATTCTTTGCGGATTCGATCAGCGGCCGCTTGCCACGATTCACCGGGGCGTGCTTC
TGCCTCGATGCGTTGCCGCTGGGCGGCCTGCGCGGCCTTCAACTTCTCCACCAGGTCATCACCCAGCGCC
GCGCCGATTTGTACCGGGCCGGATGGTTTGCGACCGCTCACGCCGATTCCTCGGGCTTGGGGGTTCCAGT
GCCATTGCAGGGCCGGCAGGCAACCCAGCCGCTTACGCCTGGCCAACCGCCCGTTCCTCCACACATGGGG
CATTCCACGGCGTCGGTGCCTGGTTGTTCTTGATTTTCCATGCCGCCTCCTTTAGCCGCTAAAATTCATC
TACTCATTTATTCATTTGCTCATTTACTCTGGTAGCTGCGCGATGTATTCAGATAGCAGCTCGGTAATGG
TCTTGCCTTGGCGTACCGCGTACATCTTCAGCTTGGTGTGATCCTCCGCCGGCAACTGAAAGTTGACCCG
CTTCATGGCTGGCGTGTCTGCCAGGCTGGCCAACGTTGCAGCCTTGCTGCTGCGTGCGCTCGGACGGCCG
GCACTTAGCGTGTTTGTGCTTTTGCTCATTTTCTCTTTACCTCATTAACTCAAATGAGTTTTGATTTAAT
TTCAGCGGCCAGCGCCTGGACCTCGCGGGCAGCGTCGCCCTCGGGTTCTGATTCAAGAACGGTTGTGCCG
GCGGCGGCAGTGCCTGGGTAGCTCACGCGCTGCGTGATACGGGACTCAAGAATGGGCAGCTCGTACCCGG
CCAGCGCCTCGGCAACCTCACCGCCGATGCGCGTGCCTTTGATCGCCCGCGACACGACAAAGGCCGCTTG
TAGCCTTCCATCCGTGACCTCAATGCGCTGCTTAACCAGCTCCACCAGGTCGGCGGTGGCCCATATGTCG
TAAGGGCTTGGCTGCACCGGAATCAGCACGAAGTCGGCTGCCTTGATCGCGGACACAGCCAAGTCCGCCG
CCTGGGGCGCTCCGTCGATCACTACGAAGTCGCGCCGGCCGATGGCCTTCACGTCGCGGTCAATCGTCGG
GCGGTCGATGCCGACAACGGTTAGCGGTTGATCTTCCCGCACGGCCGCCCAATCGCGGGCACTGCCCTGG
GGATCGGAATCGACTAACAGAACATCGGCCCCGGCGAGTTGCAGGGCGCGGGCTAGATGGGTTGCGATGG
TCGTCTTGCCTGACCCGCCTTTCTGGTTAAGTACAGCGATAACCTTCATGCGTTCCCCTTGCGTATTTGT
TTATTTACTCATCGCATCATATACGCAGCGACCGCATGACGCAAGCTGTTTTACTCAAATACACATCACC
TTTTTAGACGGCGGCGCTCGGTTTCTTCAGCGGCCAAGCTGGCCGGCCAGGCCGCCAGCTTGGCATCAGA
CAAACCGGCCAGGATTTCATGCAGCCGCACGGTTGAGACGTGCGCGGGCGGCTCGAACACGTACCCGGCC
GCGATCATCTCCGCCTCGATCTCTTCGGTAATGAAAAACGGTTCGTCCTGGCCGTCCTGGTGCGGTTTCA
TGCTTGTTCCTCTTGGCGTTCATTCTCGGCGGCCGCCAGGGCGTCGGCCTCGGTCAATGCGTCCTCACGG
AAGGCACCGCGCCGCCTGGCCTCGGTGGGCGTCACTTCCTCGCTGCGCTCAAGTGCGCGGTACAGGGTCG
AGCGATGCACGCCAAGCAGTGCAGCCGCCTCTTTCACGGTGCGGCCTTCCTGGTCGATCAGCTCGCGGGC
GTGCGCGATCTGTGCCGGGGTGAGGGTAGGGCGGGGGCCAAACTTCACGCCTCGGGCCTTGGCGGCCTCG
CGCCCGCTCCGGGTGCGGTCGATGATTAGGGAACGCTCGAACTCGGCAATGCCGGCGAACACGGTCAACA
CCATGCGGCCGGCCGGCGTGGTGGTGTCGGCCCACGGCTCTGCCAGGCTACGCAGGCCCGCGCCGGCCTC
CTGGATGCGCTCGGCAATGTCCAGTAGGTCGCGGGTGCTGCGGGCCAGGCGGTCTAGCCTGGTCACTGTC
ACAACGTCGCCAGGGCGTAGGTGGTCAAGCATCCTGGCCAGCTCCGGGCGGTCGCGCCTGGTGCCGGTGA
TCTTCTCGGAAAACAGCTTGGTGCAGCCGGCCGCGTGCAGTTCGGCCCGTTGGTTGGTCAAGTCCTGGTC
GTCGGTGCTGACGCGGGCATAGCCCAGCAGGCCAGCGGCGGCGCTCTTGTTCATGGCGTAATGTCTCCGG
TTCTAGTCGCAAGTATTCTACTTTATGCGACTAAAACACGCGACAAGAAAACGCCAGGAAAAGGGCAGGG
CGGCAGCCTGTCGCGTAACTTAGGACTTGTGCGACATGTCGTTTTCAGAAGACGGCTGCACTGAACGTCA
GAAGCCGACTGCACTATAGCAGCGGAGGGGTTGGATCAAAGTACTTTGATCCCGAGGGGAACCCTGTGGT
TGGCATGCACATACAAATGGACGAACGGATAAACCTTTTCACGCCCTTTTAAATATCCGATTATTCTAAT
AAACGCTCTTTTCTCTTAGGTTTACCCGCCAATATATCCTGTCAAACACTGATAGTTTAAACTGAAGGCG
GGAAACGACAATCTGATCCAAGCTCAAGCTGCTCTAGCATTCGCCATTCAGGCTGCGCAACTGTTGGGAA
GGGCGATCGGTGCGGGCCTCTTCGCTATTACGCCAGCTGGCGAAAGGGGGATGTGCTGCAAGGCGATTAA
GTTGGGTAACGCCAGGGTTTTCCCAGTCACGACGTTGTAAAACGACGGCCAGTGCCAAGCTTGCATGCCT
GCAGGTCCTGCTGAGCCTCGACATGTTGTCGCAAAATTCGCCCTGGACCCGCCCAACGATTTGTCGTCAC
TGTCAAGGTTTGACCTGCACTTCATTTGGGGCCCACATACACCAAAAAAATGCTGCATAATTCTCGGGGC
AGCAAGTCGGTTACCCGGCCGCCGTGCTGGACCGGGTTGAATGGTGCCCGTAACTTTCGGTAGAGCGGAC
GGCCAATACTCAACTTCAAGGAATCTCACCCATGCGCGCCGGCGGGGAACCGGAGTTCCCTTCAGTGAGC
GTTATTAGTTCGCCGCTCGGTGTGTCGTAGATACTAGCCCCTGGGGCACTTTTGAAATTTGAATAAGATT
TATGTAATCAGTCTTTTAGGTTTGACCGGTTCTGCCGCTTTTTTTAAAATTGGATTTGTAATAATAAAAC
GCAATTGTTTGTTATTGTGGCGCTCTATCATAGATGTCGCTATAAACCTATTCAGCACAATATATTGTTT
TCATTTTAATATTGTACATATAAGTAGTAGGGTACAATCAGTAAATTGAACGGAGAATATTATTCATAAA
AATACGATAGTAACGGGTGATATATTCATTAGAATGAACCGAAACCGGCGGTAAGGATCTGAGCTACACA
TGCTCAGGTTTTTTACAACGTGCACAACAGAATTGAAAGCAAATATCATGCGATCATAGGCGTCTCGCAT
ATCTCATTAAAGCAGGACTCTAGGGACTAGTCCCGGGTCTTAATTAAGTTTGCAAGCAGCAGATTACGCG
CAGAAAAAAAGGATCTCAAGGAGATCCTTTGGATCACAAAAAAAAAGCCCGCTCATTAGGCGGGTTAAAT
TCCCGGGTACTGCAGCCGATTCATTAATGCAGGTTAACCTGGCTTATCGAAATTAATACGACTCACTATA
GGGAGACCGGCAGATCTGATCCCTACTCCAAAAATGTCAAAGATACAGTCTCAGAAGACCAAAGGGCTAT
TGAGACTTTTCAACAAAGGGTAATTTCGGGAAACCTCCTCGGATTCCATTGCCCAGCTATCTGTCACTTC
ATCGAAAGGACAGTGGAAAAGGAAGGTGGCTCCTACAAATGCCATCATTGCGATAAAGGAAAGGCTATCA
TTCAAGATGCCTCTGCCGACAGTGGTCCCAAAGATGGACCCCCACCCACGAGGAGCATCGTGGGAAAA
Features (pLannotate 1.2.2; 27 found; start..end, strand, type, name):
    132..477     +  promoter       CaMV 35S promoter: strong constitutive promoter from cauliflower mosaic virus
    429..475     +  promoter       minimal CaMV 35S promoter: minimal 35S promoter from cauliflower mosaic virus
    645..821     +  polyA_signal   CaMV poly(A) signal: cauliflower mosaic virus polyadenylation signal
   1383..1401    -  promoter       SP6 promoter: promoter for bacteriophage SP6 RNA polymerase
   1466..2125    -  CDS            CmR: chloramphenicol acetyltransferase; cat; confers resistance to chloramphenicol
   2126..2162    -  promoter       cat promoter (fragment): promoter of the E. coli cat gene encoding chloramphenicol acetyltransferase
   2162..2190    -  promoter       tet promoter: E. coli promoter for tetracycline efflux protein gene
   2252..2420    -  rep_origin     ori (fragment): high-copy-number ColE1/pMB1/pBR322/pUC origin of replication
   2465..2845    +  promoter       MAS promoter: mannopine synthase promoter (Velten et al., 1984)
   2851..3399    +  CDS            bar: PAT_STRHY - Experimental evidence at protein level: Swiss-Prot protein existence level 1. Inactivates phosphinothricin (PPT) by transfer of an acetyl group from acetyl CoA. Can also acetylate demethylphosphinothricin but not PTT or glutamate. This enzyme is an effector of phosphinothricin tripeptide (PTT or bialaphos) resistance. From Streptomyces hygroscopicus. Introduced by genetic manipulation and expressed in glufosinate-tolerant maize by Dekalb Genetics.
   3412..3664    +  terminator     MAS terminator: mannopine synthase terminator
   3750..3774    -  misc_feature   LB T-DNA repeat: left border repeat from nopaline C58 T-DNA
   4199..4993    +  CDS            KanR: aminoglycoside phosphotransferase; aphA-3; confers resistance to kanamycin
   5080..5668    +  rep_origin     ori: high-copy-number ColE1/pMB1/pBR322/pUC origin of replication
   5854..5994    -  misc_feature   bom: basis of mobility region from pBR322
   6096..6135    -  CDS            rop (fragment): Rop protein, which maintains plasmids at low copy number; rop
   6338..6532    -  rep_origin     pVS1 oriV: origin of replication for the Pseudomonas plasmid pVS1 (Heeb et al., 2000)
   6598..7671    -  CDS            pVS1 RepA: replication protein from the Pseudomonas plasmid pVS1 (Heeb et al., 2000)
   8100..8729    -  CDS            pVS1 StaA: stability protein from the Pseudomonas plasmid pVS1 (Heeb et al., 2000)
   9289..9690    -  CDS            Y4CG_SINFN (fragment): Protein inferred from homology: Swiss-Prot protein existence level 3. From Sinorhizobium fredii (strain NBRC 101917 / NGR234).
  10030..10054   -  misc_feature   RB T-DNA repeat: right border repeat from nopaline C58 T-DNA
  10120..10274   -  CDS            lacZα (fragment): LacZα fragment of β-galactosidase; lacZ fragment
  10277..10297   -  misc_feature   MCS (fragment): pUC18/19 multiple cloning site
  10298..11005   -  terminator     OCS terminator: octopine synthase terminator
  11038..11079   -  rep_origin     ori (fragment): high-copy-number ColE1/pMB1/pBR322/pUC origin of replication
  11184..11202   +  promoter       T7 promoter: promoter for bacteriophage T7 RNA polymerase
  11271..81      +  promoter       CaMV 35S promoter (fragment) (across the origin): strong constitutive promoter from cauliflower mosaic virus
