[The description below was written by a language model from this plasmid's Addgene catalogue record and pLannotate feature annotations shown in this document.]
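Description:
pFGC5941-PacI-ath-STTM161.2 is a plant expression binary vector built on the pFGC5941-PacI backbone and designed to knock down miR161.2 in Arabidopsis thaliana using the short tandem target mimic (STTM) approach. The annotated sequence shows the typical architecture of an Agrobacterium T-DNA vector. Nopaline-type left and right border repeats flank the transferred region. Outside the borders, the backbone carries a pVS1 origin with its RepA and StaA functions for replication and stability in Agrobacterium. It also has a ColE1/pBR322-type origin with a bom site for propagation in E. coli, and a kanamycin resistance gene. Transformed plants are selected through a bar (phosphinothricin acetyltransferase) gene driven by the mannopine synthase promoter and terminator, which confers Basta/glufosinate tolerance.

The payload is a roughly 2.8 kb cassette inserted at a PacI site, which is preserved at both ends. According to the depositor it contains a 2x35S promoter, the STTM, a 35S terminator and a chloramphenicol resistance gene. The feature table agrees with this: it shows tandem CaMV 35S promoter sequence followed by a CaMV poly(A) signal, with an unannotated gap between them where the STTM presumably lies. Downstream of that is a reverse-oriented CmR gene, along with short ori fragments and T7/SP6 promoters that look like remnants of an intermediate cloning vector. The CmR marker allows dual chloramphenicol and kanamycin selection for recombinants in bacteria. An STTM transcript generally carries two non-cleavable miRNA binding sites joined by a spacer, which sequester the target miRNA and trigger its degradation, so the function of miR161.2 can be studied by loss of activity. The depositor notes that the STTM sequence differs from the reference at some positions and does not expect this to affect function.
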