Addgene plasmid #84087: pFGC5941-PacI-ath-STTM161.2
Purpose: target miRNA161.2 for destruction in Arabidopsis thaliana
Depositing lab: Guiliang Tang. Depositing organization: Michigan Technological University. Publication: Construction of short tandem target mimic (STTM) to block the functions of plant and animal microRNAs. Tang G, Yan J, Gu Y, Qiao M, Fan R, Mao Y, Tang X. Methods. 2012 Oct;58(2):118-25. doi: 10.1016/j.ymeth.2012.10.006. Epub 2012 Oct 23. PubMed 23098881.
Backbone
  Vector backbone: pFGC5941-PacI
  Backbone manufacturer: Guiliang Tang (Addgene plasmid # 44182)
  Backbone size w/o insert (bp): 8608
  Vector type: Plant Expression
  Selectable markers: Basta
Growth in bacteria
  Bacterial resistance: Chloramphenicol and Kanamycin, 25 & 50 μg/mL
  Growth temperature: 37°C
  Growth strain: DH5alpha
  Copy number: High Copy
Gene/Insert
  Gene/Insert name: STTM161.2
  Species: A. thaliana (mustard weed)
  Insert size (bp): 2846
  Promoter: 2x35S
  Cloning method: Restriction Enzyme; 5′ cloning site PacI (not destroyed); 3′ cloning site PacI (not destroyed)
  Sequencing primers: 5′ CACTATCCTTCGCAAGACCCTTCC; 3′ CAACACATGAGCGAAACCCTATAA
Terms and licenses: Academic/Nonprofit Terms; Industry Terms: Not Available to Industry
Depositor comments: The insert within this plasmid contains a 2x35S promoter, STTM, T35S and CmR. The STTM sequence in the plasmid contains discrepancies compared to the reference sequence. According to the depositing lab, these mutations should not affect plasmid function.
How to cite: pFGC5941-PacI-ath-STTM161.2 was a gift from Guiliang Tang (Addgene plasmid # 84087 ; http://n2t.net/addgene:84087 ; RRID:Addgene_84087)
