>Addgene plasmid #84087 | pFGC5941-PacI-ath-STTM161.2 | depositor partial sequence | sequence record 160643 | STTM
TAGTCACTTTCCGAAATGCATTGAGTTGTTGTTGTTATGGTCTAATTTAAATATGGTCTAAAGAAGAAGA
ATTAGTCACTTTCCGAAATGCATTGA
